Addgene plasmid #60949: pBS-GGAC-ATGC
Purpose: (Empty Backbone) Drosophila, backbone for donor plasmid assembly. CRISPR knock-in.
Depositing lab: Frank Schnorrer. Depositing organization: Max Planck Institute of Biochemistry. Publication: A Versatile Two-Step CRISPR- and RMCE-Based Strategy for Efficient Genome Engineering in Drosophila. Zhang X, Koolhaas WH, Schnorrer F. G3 (Bethesda). 2014 Oct 15. pii: g3.114.013979. doi: 10.1534/g3.114.013979. PubMed 25324299.
Backbone
  Vector backbone: pBluescript II
  Backbone manufacturer: Stratagene
  Backbone size (bp): 2905
  Vector type: CRISPR
Growth in bacteria
  Bacterial resistance: Ampicillin, 100 μg/mL
  Growth temperature: 37°C
  Growth strain: DH5alpha
  Copy number: High Copy
Terms and licenses: Academic/Nonprofit Terms; Industry Terms: Not Available to Industry
How to cite: pBS-GGAC-ATGC was a gift from Frank Schnorrer (Addgene plasmid # 60949 ; http://n2t.net/addgene:60949 ; RRID:Addgene_60949)
