[The description below was written by a language model from this plasmid's Addgene catalogue record and pLannotate feature annotations shown in this document.]
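Description:
pBS-GGAC-ATGC is an empty cloning backbone derived from pBluescript II, catalogued as a CRISPR-type vector and intended as the recipient plasmid for assembling donor constructs used in CRISPR knock-in experiments in Drosophila. At about 2.9 kb it is essentially the size of the parental phagemid and carries no insert, no fly-specific promoter, no marker for selection or screening in flies, and no Cas9 or guide RNA component. It is purely a bacterial scaffold. It is maintained in E. coli at high copy number through a ColE1/pUC-type origin and selected with ampicillin through the β-lactamase gene (AmpR) driven by its own bla promoter. An f1 bacteriophage origin, inherited from the pBluescript design, would allow production of single-stranded DNA with helper phage.

The cloning region lies between opposing T7 and T3 phage promoters, embedded in the usual lac regulatory context: CAP binding site, lac promoter and lac operator, a remnant of lacI, and a lacZα coding sequence that is annotated only as a fragment. The interval between T7 and T3 is short, which is consistent with a replaced or shortened polylinker, but no feature is annotated within it. The name suggests that the site is defined by the four-base sequences GGAC and ATGC, plausibly overhangs for directional, Golden Gate-style assembly of homology arms and a knock-in cassette. However, the record does not state the enzymes, the nature of these sequences or the assembly scheme. The associated work describes a two-step strategy combining CRISPR-mediated targeting with recombinase-mediated cassette exchange. This backbone would serve there as the vehicle for homology-directed repair donors, with all functional donor elements supplied by the user.
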