Features (pLannotate 1.2.2; 11 found; start..end, strand, type, name):
      4..362     +  rep_origin     f1 ori (sequence partly withheld): f1 bacteriophage origin of replication; arrow indicates direction of (+) strand synthesis
    464..619     -  CDS            lacZα (fragment): LacZα fragment of β-galactosidase; lacZ fragment
    627..645     +  promoter       T7 promoter: promoter for bacteriophage T7 RNA polymerase
    718..736     -  promoter       T3 promoter: promoter for bacteriophage T3 RNA polymerase
    781..797     -  protein_bind   lac operator: The lac repressor binds to the lac operator to inhibit transcription in E. coli. This inhibition can be relieved by adding lactose or isopropyl-β-D-thiogalactopyranoside (IPTG). lac repressor encoded by lacI
    805..835     -  promoter       lac promoter: promoter for the E. coli lac operon
    850..871     -  protein_bind   CAP binding site: CAP binding activates transcription in the presence of cAMP. E. coli catabolite activator protein
    884..976     -  CDS            lacI (fragment): lac repressor; lacI; The lac repressor binds to the lac operator to inhibit transcription in E. coli. This inhibition can be relieved by adding lactose or isopropyl-β-D-thiogalactopyranoside (IPTG).
   1159..1747    -  rep_origin     ori: high-copy-number ColE1/pMB1/pBR322/pUC origin of replication
   1918..2778    -  CDS            AmpR: β-lactamase; bla; confers resistance to ampicillin, carbenicillin, and related antibiotics
   2779..2883    -  promoter       AmpR promoter: bla
>Addgene plasmid #60949 | pBS-GGAC-ATGC | depositor full sequence | sequence record 100081 | Updated full dep seq
CTG
[124 nt withheld, positions 4-127]
C
[91 nt withheld, positions 129-219]
A
[49 nt withheld, positions 221-269]
CCTTTGACGTTGGAGTCCACGTTCTTT
[37 nt withheld, positions 297-333]
ACCCTATCTCGGTCTATTCTTTTGATTTATAAGGGATTTTGCCGATTTCGGCCTATTGGTTAAAAAAATG
AGCTGATTTAACAAAAATTTAACGCGAATTTTAACAAAATATTAACGCTTACAATTTCCATTCGCCATTC
AGGCTGCGCAACTGTTGGGAAGGGCGATCGGTGCGGGCCTCTTCGCTATTACGCCAGCTGGCGAAAGGGG
GATGTGCTGCAAGGCGATTAAGTTGGGTAACGCCAGGGTTTTCCCAGTCACGACGTTGTAAAACGACGGC
CAGTGAGCGCGCGTAATACGACTCACTATAGGGCGAATTGGGTACGGACTGAGACGTGGTGTGCACACCA
CGTCTCAATGCAGGTGGAGCTCCAGCTTTTGTTCCCTTTAGTGAGGGTTAATTGCGCGCTTGGCGTAATC
ATGGTCATAGCTGTTTCCTGTGTGAAATTGTTATCCGCTCACAATTCCACACAACATACGAGCCGGAAGC
ATAAAGTGTAAAGCCTGGGGTGCCTAATGAGTGAGCTAACTCACATTAATTGCGTTGCGCTCACTGCCCG
CTTTCCAGTCGGGAAACCTGTCGTGCCAGCTGCATTAATGAATCGGCCAACGCGCGGGGAGAGGCGGTTT
GCGTATTGGGCGCTCTTCCGCTTCCTCGCTCACTGACTCGCTGCGCTCGGTCGTTCGGCTGCGGCGAGCG
GTATCAGCTCACTCAAAGGCGGTAATACGGTTATCCACAGAATCAGGGGATAACGCAGGAAAGAACATGT
GAGCAAAAGGCCAGCAAAAGGCCAGGAACCGTAAAAAGGCCGCGTTGCTGGCGTTTTTCCATAGGCTCCG
CCCCCCTGACGAGCATCACAAAAATCGACGCTCAAGTCAGAGGTGGCGAAACCCGACAGGACTATAAAGA
TACCAGGCGTTTCCCCCTGGAAGCTCCCTCGTGCGCTCTCCTGTTCCGACCCTGCCGCTTACCGGATACC
TGTCCGCCTTTCTCCCTTCGGGAAGCGTGGCGCTTTCTCATAGCTCACGCTGTAGGTATCTCAGTTCGGT
GTAGGTCGTTCGCTCCAAGCTGGGCTGTGTGCACGAACCCCCCGTTCAGCCCGACCGCTGCGCCTTATCC
GGTAACTATCGTCTTGAGTCCAACCCGGTAAGACACGACTTATCGCCACTGGCAGCAGCCACTGGTAACA
GGATTAGCAGAGCGAGGTATGTAGGCGGTGCTACAGAGTTCTTGAAGTGGTGGCCTAACTACGGCTACAC
TAGAAGGACAGTATTTGGTATCTGCGCTCTGCTGAAGCCAGTTACCTTCGGAAAAAGAGTTGGTAGCTCT
TGATCCGGCAAACAAACCACCGCTGGTAGCGGTGGTTTTTTTGTTTGCAAGCAGCAGATTACGCGCAGAA
AAAAAGGATCTCAAGAAGATCCTTTGATCTTTTCTACGGGGTCTGACGCTCAGTGGAACGAAAACTCACG
TTAAGGGATTTTGGTCATGAGATTATCAAAAAGGATCTTCACCTAGATCCTTTTAAATTAAAAATGAAGT
TTTAAATCAATCTAAAGTATATATGAGTAAACTTGGTCTGACAGTTACCAATGCTTAATCAGTGAGGCAC
CTATCTCAGCGATCTGTCTATTTCGTTCATCCATAGTTGCCTGACTCCCCGTCGTGTAGATAACTACGAT
ACGGGAGGGCTTACCATCTGGCCCCAGTGCTGCAATGATACCGCGAGACCCACGCTCACCGGCTCCAGAT
TTATCAGCAATAAACCAGCCAGCCGGAAGGGCCGAGCGCAGAAGTGGTCCTGCAACTTTATCCGCCTCCA
TCCAGTCTATTAATTGTTGCCGGGAAGCTAGAGTAAGTAGTTCGCCAGTTAATAGTTTGCGCAACGTTGT
TGCCATTGCTACAGGCATCGTGGTGTCACGCTCGTCGTTTGGTATGGCTTCATTCAGCTCCGGTTCCCAA
CGATCAAGGCGAGTTACATGATCCCCCATGTTGTGCAAAAAAGCGGTTAGCTCCTTCGGTCCTCCGATCG
TTGTCAGAAGTAAGTTGGCCGCAGTGTTATCACTCATGGTTATGGCAGCACTGCATAATTCTCTTACTGT
CATGCCATCCGTAAGATGCTTTTCTGTGACTGGTGAGTACTCAACCAAGTCATTCTGAGAATAGTGTATG
CGGCGACCGAGTTGCTCTTGCCCGGCGTCAATACGGGATAATACCGCGCCACATAGCAGAACTTTAAAAG
TGCTCATCATTGGAAAACGTTCTTCGGGGCGAAAACTCTCAAGGATCTTACCGCTGTTGAGATCCAGTTC
GATGTAACCCACTCGTGCACCCAACTGATCTTCAGCATCTTTTACTTTCACCAGCGTTTCTGGGTGAGCA
AAAACAGGAAGGCAAAATGCCGCAAAAAAGGGAATAAGGGCGACACGGAAATGTTGAATACTCATACTCT
TCCTTTTTCAATATTATTGAAGCATTTATCAGGGTTATTGTCTCATGAGCGGATACATATTTGAATGTAT
TTAGAAAAATAAACAAATAGGGGTTCCGCGCACATTTCCCCGAAAAGTGCCAC
