>Addgene plasmid #60949 | pBS-GGAC-ATGC | addgene partial sequence | sequence record 99977 | M13-F20 5'-TGTAAAACGACGGCCAGT-3'
GGGCGAATTGGGTACGGACTGAGACGTGGTGTGCACACCACGTCTCAATGCAGGTGGAGCTCCAGCTTTT
GTTCCCTTTAGTGAGGGTTAATTGCGCGCTTGGCGTAATCATGGTCATAGCTGTTTCCTGTGTGAAATTG
TTATCCGCTCACAATTCCACACAACATACGAGCCGGAAGCATAAAGTGTAAAGCCTGGGGTGCCTAATGA
GTGAGCTAACTCACATTAATTGCGTTGCGCTCACTGCCCGCTTTCCAGTCGGGAAACCTGTCGTGCCAGC
TGCATTAATGAATCGGCCAACGCGCGGGGAGAGGCGGTTTGCGTATTGGGCGCTCTTCCGCTTCCTCGCT
CACTGACTCGCTGCGCTCGGTCGTTCGGCTGCGGCGAGCGGTATCAGCTCACTCAAAGGCGGTAATACGG
TTATCCACAGAATCAGGGGATAACGCAGGAAAGAACATGTGAGCAAAAGGCCAGCAAAAGGCCAGGAACC
GTAAAAAGGCCGCGTTGCTGGCGTTTTTCCATAGGCTCCGCCCCCCTGACGAGCATCACAAAAATCGACG
CTCAAGTCAGAGGTGGCGAAACCCGACAGGACTATAAAGATACCAGGCGTTTCCCCCTGGAAGCTCCCTC
GTGCGCTCTCCTGTTCCGACCCTGCCGCTTACCGGATACCTGTCCGCCTTTCTCCCTTCGGGAAGCGTGG
CGCTTTCTCATAGCTCACGCTGTAGGTATCTCAGTTCGGTGTAGGTCGTTCGCTCCAAGCTGGGCTGTGT
GCACGAACCCCCCGTTCAGCCCGACCGCTGCGCCTTATCCGGTAACTATCGTCTTGAGTCCAACCCGGTA
AGACACGACTTATCGCCACTGGCAGCAGCCACTGGTAACAGGATTAGC
