>Addgene plasmid #60949 | pBS-GGAC-ATGC | addgene partial sequence | sequence record 99978 | M13-Rev 5'-CAGGAAACAGCTATGACC-3'
CAATATTATTGAAGCATTTATCAGGGTTATTGTCTCATGAGCGGATACATATTTGAATGTATTTAGAAAA
ATAAACAAATAGGGGTTCCGCGCACATTTCCCCGAAAAGTGCCACCTG
[124 nt withheld, positions 119-242]
C
[91 nt withheld, positions 244-334]
A
[49 nt withheld, positions 336-384]
CCTTTGACGTTGGAGTCCACGTTCTTT
[37 nt withheld, positions 412-448]
ACCCTATCTCGGTCTATTCTTTTGATTTATAAGGGATTTTGCCGATTTCGGCCTATTGGTTAAAAAAATG
AGCTGATTTAACAAAAATTTAACGCGAATTTTAACAAAATATTAACGCTTACAATTTCCATTCGCCATTC
AGGCTGCGCAACTGTTGGGAAGGGCGATCGGTGCGGGCCTCTTCGCTATTACGCCAGCTGGCGAAAGGGG
GATGTGCTGCAAGGCGATTAAGTTGGGTAACGCCAGGGTTTTCCCAGTCACGACGTTGTAAAACGACGGC
CAGTGAGCGCGCGTAATACGACTCACTATAGGGCGAATTGGGTACGGACTGAGACGTGGTGTGCACACCA
CGTCTCAATGCAGGTGGAGCTCCAGC
